Addgene plasmid #75260: p415 Ret2LD2a N152T
Purpose: N152T mutation
Depositing lab: Blanche Schwappach. Depositing organization: Universitaetsmedizin Goettingen. Publication: delta-COP contains a helix C-terminal to its longin domain key to COPI dynamics and function. Arakel EC, Richter KP, Clancy A, Schwappach B. Proc Natl Acad Sci U S A. 2016 Jun 21;113(25):6916-21. doi: 10.1073/pnas.1603544113. Epub 2016 Jun 13. PubMed 27298352.
Backbone
  Vector backbone: p415
  Vector type: Yeast Expression
  Selectable markers: LEU2
Growth in bacteria
  Bacterial resistance: Ampicillin, 100 μg/mL
  Growth temperature: 37°C
  Growth strain: DH5alpha
  Copy number: Unknown
Gene/Insert
  Gene/Insert name: Ret2LD2a N152T
  Species: S. cerevisiae (budding yeast)
  Promoter: Met25
  Tag / fusion protein: His (C terminal on insert)
  Cloning method: Restriction Enzyme; 5′ cloning site BamH1 (not destroyed); 3′ cloning site Xho1 (not destroyed)
  Sequencing primers: 5′ CTTTTTCTTGCTCTCTTGTCTTTTCATCTA; 3′ GAGCGGATGTGGGGGGAGGGCGTGAATGTA
Terms and licenses: Academic/Nonprofit Terms; Industry Terms: Not Available to Industry
How to cite: p415 Ret2LD2a N152T was a gift from Blanche Schwappach (Addgene plasmid # 75260 ; http://n2t.net/addgene:75260 ; RRID:Addgene_75260)
