[The description below was written by a language model from this plasmid's Addgene catalogue record and pLannotate feature annotations shown in this document.]
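Description:
p415 Ret2LD2a N152T is a yeast expression plasmid built on the p415 backbone, a low-copy centromeric shuttle vector for Saccharomyces cerevisiae. The CEN6/ARS element supports stable, roughly single-copy maintenance in yeast, and the LEU2 gene under its own promoter allows selection in leucine auxotrophs. For propagation in E. coli, the plasmid carries a high-copy ColE1/pUC-type origin and the AmpR β-lactamase gene for ampicillin selection. An f1 origin and pBluescript-derived remnants are also present (lac promoter/operator, lacZα fragment, flanking T3 and T7 promoters). Several short annotated fragments (rop, bom, lacI, NFS1 and another yeast ORF) are probably backbone leftovers or sequence carried along with the marker rather than functional parts.

The expression cassette places a fragment of RET2 between the MET25 (MET17) promoter and the CYC1 terminator. RET2 is the budding yeast gene for δ-COP, a subunit of the coatomer (COPI) complex that mediates retrograde Golgi-to-ER transport. The MET25 promoter is repressed by methionine, so expression can be adjusted through the methionine content of the medium. The annotated RET2 coding segment is only about 530 bp, so it represents a truncated portion of the protein rather than the full length. The name and the associated publication suggest it covers the longin domain plus the helix immediately C-terminal to it, although the record does not define the boundaries. The insert carries the N152T point mutation and is fused at its C terminus to a 6xHis tag for detection or affinity purification. It was cloned between BamHI and XhoI sites, both of which are retained. The stated purpose is simply the N152T mutation, consistent with use in studying how this region of δ-COP contributes to COPI dynamics and function in yeast.
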