Features (pLannotate 1.2.2; 24 found; start..end, strand, type, name):
     58..174     -  CDS            NFS1 (fragment): NFS1_YEAST - Also known as SPL1 From Saccharomyces cerevisiae (strain ATCC 204508 / S288c) (Baker's yeast).
    173..223     -  misc_feature   bom (fragment): basis of mobility region from pBR322
    325..360     -  CDS            rop (fragment): Rop protein, which maintains plasmids at low copy number; rop
    429..932     -  misc_feature   CEN/ARS: S. cerevisiae CEN6 centromere fused to an autonomously replicating sequence
    969..1073    +  promoter       AmpR promoter: bla
   1074..1934    +  CDS            AmpR: β-lactamase; bla; confers resistance to ampicillin, carbenicillin, and related antibiotics
   2105..2693    +  rep_origin     ori: high-copy-number ColE1/pMB1/pBR322/pUC origin of replication
   2876..2968    +  CDS            lacI (fragment): lac repressor; lacI; The lac repressor binds to the lac operator to inhibit transcription in E. coli. This inhibition can be relieved by adding lactose or isopropyl-β-D-thiogalactopyranoside (IPTG).
   2981..3002    +  protein_bind   CAP binding site: CAP binding activates transcription in the presence of cAMP. E. coli catabolite activator protein
   3017..3047    +  promoter       lac promoter: promoter for the E. coli lac operon
   3055..3071    +  protein_bind   lac operator: The lac repressor binds to the lac operator to inhibit transcription in E. coli. This inhibition can be relieved by adding lactose or isopropyl-β-D-thiogalactopyranoside (IPTG). lac repressor encoded by lacI
   3116..3134    +  promoter       T3 promoter: promoter for bacteriophage T3 RNA polymerase
   3185..3534    +  promoter       MET17 promoter: S. cerevisiae MET17; expression is repressed by methionine; MET15; MET25
   3534..3552    +  misc_feature   MCS (fragment): pBluescript multiple cloning site
   3553..4086    +  CDS            RET2 (fragment): COPD_YEAST - Experimental evidence at protein level: Swiss-Prot protein existence level 1. The coatomer is a cytosolic protein complex that binds to dilysine motifs and reversibly associates with Golgi non-clathrin- coated vesicles, which further mediate biosynthetic protein transport from the ER, via the Golgi up to the trans Golgi network. Coatomer complex is required for budding from Golgi membranes, and is essential for the retrograde Golgi-to-ER transport of dilysine-tagged proteins (By similarity). From Saccharomyces cerevisiae (strain ATCC 204508 / S288c) (Baker's yeast).
   4087..4104    +  CDS            7xHis (fragment): 6xHis affinity tag
   4117..4364    +  terminator     CYC1 terminator: S. cerevisiae CYC1; transcription terminator for CYC1
   4383..4401    -  promoter       T7 promoter: promoter for bacteriophage T7 RNA polymerase
   4409..4564    +  CDS            lacZα (fragment): LacZα fragment of β-galactosidase; lacZ fragment
   4568..4996    +  rep_origin     f1 ori (sequence partly withheld): f1 bacteriophage origin of replication; arrow indicates direction of (+) strand synthesis
   5024..5076    -  misc_feature   bom (fragment): basis of mobility region from pBR322
   5107..5184    +  CDS            YO192_YEAST (fragment): Experimental evidence at protein level: Swiss-Prot protein existence level 1. From Saccharomyces cerevisiae (strain ATCC 204508 / S288c) (Baker's yeast).
   5324..5731    +  promoter       LEU2 promoter: S. cerevisiae LEU2
   5732..6826    +  CDS            LEU2: 3-isopropylmalate dehydrogenase, required for leucine biosynthesis; S. cerevisiae LEU2; yeast auxotrophic marker
>Addgene plasmid #75260 | p415 Ret2LD2a N152T | addgene full sequence | sequence record 200181 | Addgene NGS Result
TATATATTGGAGGATTTTCTCTAAAAAAAAAAAAATACAACAAATAAAAAACACTCAATGACCTGACCAT
TTGATGGAGTTTAAGTCAATACCTTCTTGAACCATTTCCCATAATGGTGAAAGTTCCCTCAAGAATTTTA
CTCTGTCAGAAACGGCCTTAACGACGTAGTCGATATGGTGCACTCTCAGTACAATCTGCTCTGATGCCGC
ATAGTTAAGCCAGCCCCGACACCCGCCAACACCCGCTGACGCGCCCTGACGGGCTTGTCTGCTCCCGGCA
TCCGCTTACAGACAAGCTGTGACCGTCTCCGGGAGCTGCATGTGTCAGAGGTTTTCACCGTCATCACCGA
AACGCGCGAGACGAAAGGGCCTCGTGATACGCCTATTTTTATAGGTTAATGTCATGATAATAATGGTTTC
TTAGGACGGATCGCTTGCCTGTAACTTACACGCGCCTCGTATCTTTTAATGATGGAATAATTTGGGAATT
TACTCTGTGTTTATTTATTTTTATGTTTTGTATTTGGATTTTAGAAAGTAAATAAAGAAGGTAGAAGAGT
TACGGAATGAAGAAAAAAAAATAAACAAAGGTTTAAAAAATTTCAACAAAAAGCGTACTTTACATATATA
TTTATTAGACAAGAAAAGCAGATTAAATAGATATACATTCGATTAACGATAAGTAAAATGTAAAATCACA
GGATTTTCGTGTGTGGTCTTCTACACAGACAAGATGAAACAATTCGGCATTAATACCTGAGAGCAGGAAG
AGCAAGATAAAAGGTAGTATTTGTTGGCGATCCCCCTAGAGTCTTTTACATCTTCGGAAAACAAAAACTA
TTTTTTCTTTAATTTCTTTTTTTACTTTCTATTTTTAATTTATATATTTATATTAAAAAATTTAAATTAT
AATTATTTTTATAGCACGTGATGAAAAGGACCCAGGTGGCACTTTTCGGGGAAATGTGCGCGGAACCCCT
ATTTGTTTATTTTTCTAAATACATTCAAATATGTATCCGCTCATGAGACAATAACCCTGATAAATGCTTC
AATAATATTGAAAAAGGAAGAGTATGAGTATTCAACATTTCCGTGTCGCCCTTATTCCCTTTTTTGCGGC
ATTTTGCCTTCCTGTTTTTGCTCACCCAGAAACGCTGGTGAAAGTAAAAGATGCTGAAGATCAGTTGGGT
GCACGAGTGGGTTACATCGAACTGGATCTCAACAGCGGTAAGATCCTTGAGAGTTTTCGCCCCGAAGAAC
GTTTTCCAATGATGAGCACTTTTAAAGTTCTGCTATGTGGCGCGGTATTATCCCGTATTGACGCCGGGCA
AGAGCAACTCGGTCGCCGCATACACTATTCTCAGAATGACTTGGTTGAGTACTCACCAGTCACAGAAAAG
CATCTTACGGATGGCATGACAGTAAGAGAATTATGCAGTGCTGCCATAACCATGAGTGATAACACTGCGG
CCAACTTACTTCTGACAACGATCGGAGGACCGAAGGAGCTAACCGCTTTTTTGCACAACATGGGGGATCA
TGTAACTCGCCTTGATCGTTGGGAACCGGAGCTGAATGAAGCCATACCAAACGACGAGCGTGACACCACG
ATGCCTGTAGCAATGGCAACAACGTTGCGCAAACTATTAACTGGCGAACTACTTACTCTAGCTTCCCGGC
AACAATTAATAGACTGGATGGAGGCGGATAAAGTTGCAGGACCACTTCTGCGCTCGGCCCTTCCGGCTGG
CTGGTTTATTGCTGATAAATCTGGAGCCGGTGAGCGTGGGTCTCGCGGTATCATTGCAGCACTGGGGCCA
GATGGTAAGCCCTCCCGTATCGTAGTTATCTACACGACGGGGAGTCAGGCAACTATGGATGAACGAAATA
GACAGATCGCTGAGATAGGTGCCTCACTGATTAAGCATTGGTAACTGTCAGACCAAGTTTACTCATATAT
ACTTTAGATTGATTTAAAACTTCATTTTTAATTTAAAAGGATCTAGGTGAAGATCCTTTTTGATAATCTC
ATGACCAAAATCCCTTAACGTGAGTTTTCGTTCCACTGAGCGTCAGACCCCGTAGAAAAGATCAAAGGAT
CTTCTTGAGATCCTTTTTTTCTGCGCGTAATCTGCTGCTTGCAAACAAAAAAACCACCGCTACCAGCGGT
GGTTTGTTTGCCGGATCAAGAGCTACCAACTCTTTTTCCGAAGGTAACTGGCTTCAGCAGAGCGCAGATA
CCAAATACTGTTCTTCTAGTGTAGCCGTAGTTAGGCCACCACTTCAAGAACTCTGTAGCACCGCCTACAT
ACCTCGCTCTGCTAATCCTGTTACCAGTGGCTGCTGCCAGTGGCGATAAGTCGTGTCTTACCGGGTTGGA
CTCAAGACGATAGTTACCGGATAAGGCGCAGCGGTCGGGCTGAACGGGGGGTTCGTGCACACAGCCCAGC
TTGGAGCGAACGACCTACACCGAACTGAGATACCTACAGCGTGAGCTATGAGAAAGCGCCACGCTTCCCG
AAGGGAGAAAGGCGGACAGGTATCCGGTAAGCGGCAGGGTCGGAACAGGAGAGCGCACGAGGGAGCTTCC
AGGGGGAAACGCCTGGTATCTTTATAGTCCTGTCGGGTTTCGCCACCTCTGACTTGAGCGTCGATTTTTG
TGATGCTCGTCAGGGGGGCGGAGCCTATGGAAAAACGCCAGCAACGCGGCCTTTTTACGGTTCCTGGCCT
TTTGCTGGCCTTTTGCTCACATGTTCTTTCCTGCGTTATCCCCTGATTCTGTGGATAACCGTATTACCGC
CTTTGAGTGAGCTGATACCGCTCGCCGCAGCCGAACGACCGAGCGCAGCGAGTCAGTGAGCGAGGAAGCG
GAAGAGCGCCCAATACGCAAACCGCCTCTCCCCGCGCGTTGGCCGATTCATTAATGCAGCTGGCACGACA
GGTTTCCCGACTGGAAAGCGGGCAGTGAGCGCAACGCAATTAATGTGAGTTAGCTCACTCATTAGGCACC
CCAGGCTTTACACTTTATGCTTCCGGCTCGTATGTTGTGTGGAATTGTGAGCGGATAACAATTTCACACA
GGAAACAGCTATGACCATGATTACGCCAAGCGCGCAATTAACCCTCACTAAAGGGAACAAAAGCTGGAGC
TCCGGATGCAAGGGTTCGAATCCCTTAGCTCTCATTATTTTTTGCTTTTTCTCTTGAGGTCACATGATCG
CAAAATGGCAAATGGCACGTGAAGCTGTCGATATTGGGGAACTGTGGTGGTTGGCAAATGACTAATTAAG
TTAGTCAAGGCGCCATCCTCATGAAAACTGTGTAACATAATAACCGAAGTGTCGAAAAGGTGGCACCTTG
TCCAATTGAACACGCTCGATGAAAAAAATAAGATATATATAAGGTTAAGTAAAGCGTCTGTTAGAAAGGA
AGTTTTTCCTTTTTCTTGCTCTCTTGTCTTTTCATCTACTATTTCCTTCGTGTAATACAGGGTCGTCAGA
TACATAGATACAATTCTATTACCCCCATCCATACTCTAGAACTAGTGGATCCATGGTGGTTTTGGCTGCT
TCTATCACTACGCGTCAGGGGAAACCTCTCTTGTCCAGGCAATTCAAAGATCTGTCCAAGGATCGAGTCC
TAGAGTTGCTGTCCAATTTCCAGAACCTAGTCTCCGAGATCTCGTCAGACCACACATTTGTCGAGGACAA
GCACGTCCGCTACGTGTATAGGCCCTTTGATAACTACTACATTATTCTTATCACAAACCGCCAGTCCAAT
ATTATCAAGGATTTGGCCACATTAAATCTGTTTTCACAGACGATCAACTCCTACTTGTCTAGTTTCCAAG
ACCAAGAGATTTTTCACAATGCCTTTGAGATCTTGTCCTCGTTCGACGAAATCGTGTCAATGGGCGGGTA
CAAAGAGAACTTGTCCTTTACTCAAGTGCAAACATACTTGTCTATGGAGTCGCACGAAGAAAGAATCCAG
GAAATTATTGAGCGTACTAAAGAGATCGAAGCTACTGAGGAGAGGAAGCGCCGTGCTAAGGAAATTGCTA
GAAAAGAACATGAAAGGAAACACGGGCATCACCATCACCATCACTAGCCGCTCGAGTCATGTAATTAGTT
ATGTCACGCTTACATTCACGCCCTCCCCCCACATCCGCTCTAACCGAAAAGGAAGGAGTTAGACAACCTG
AAGTCTAGGTCCCTATTTATTTTTTTATAGTTATGTTAGTATTAAGAACGTTATTTATATTTCAAATTTT
TCTTTTTTTTCTGTACAGACGCGTGTACGCATGTAACATTATACTGAAAACCTTGCTTGAGAAGGTTTTG
GGACGCTCGAAGGCTTTAATTTGCGGCCGGTACCCAATTCGCCCTATAGTGAGTCGTATTACGCGCGCTC
ACTGGCCGTCGTTTTACAACGTCGTGACTGGGAAAACCCTGGCGTTACCCAACTTAATCGCCTTGCAGCA
CATCCCCCTTTCGCCAGCTGGCGTAATAGCGAAGAGGCCCGCACCGATCGCCCTTCCCAACAGTTGCGCA
GCCTGAATGGCGAATGG
[124 nt withheld, positions 4568-4691]
C
[91 nt withheld, positions 4693-4783]
A
[49 nt withheld, positions 4785-4833]
CCTTTGACGTTGGAGTCCACGTTCTTT
[37 nt withheld, positions 4861-4897]
ACCCTATCTCGGTCTATTCTTTTGATTTATAAGGGATTTTGCCGATTTCGGCCTATTGGTTAAAAAATGA
GCTGATTTAACAAAAATTTAACGCGAATTTTAACAAAATATTAACGCTTACAATTTCCTGATGCGGTATT
TTCTCCTTACGCATCTGTGCGGTATTTCACACCGCATATCGACCGGTCGAGGAGAACTTCTAGTATATCT
ACATACCTAATATTATTGCCTTATTAAAAATGGAATCCCAACAATTACATCAAAATCCACATTCTCTTCA
AAATCAATTGTCCTGTACTTCCTTGTTCATGTGTGTTCAAAAACGTTATATTTATAGGATAATTATACTC
TATTTCTCAACAAGTAATTGGTTGTTTGGCCGAGCGGTCTAAGGCGCCTGATTCAAGAAATATCTTGACC
GCAGTTAACTGTGGGAATACTCAGGTATCGTAAGATGCAAGAGTTCGAATCTCTTAGCAACCATTATTTT
TTTCCTCAACATAACGAGAACACACAGGGGCGCTATCGCACAGAATCAAATTCGATGACTGGAAATTTTT
TGTTAATTTCAGAGGTCGCCTGACGCATATACCTTTTTCAACTGAAAAATTGGGAGAAAAAGGAAAGGTG
AGAGCGCCGGAACCGGCTTTTCATATAGAATAGAGAAGCGTTCATGACTAAATGCTTGCATCACAATACT
TGAAGTTGACAATATTATTTAAGGACCTATTGTTTTTTCCAATAGGTGGTTAGCAATCGTCTTACTTTCT
AACTTTTCTTACCTTTTACATTTCAGCAATATATATATATATATTTCAAGGATATACCATTCTAATGTCT
GCCCCTAAGAAGATCGTCGTTTTGCCAGGTGACCACGTTGGTCAAGAAATCACAGCCGAAGCCATTAAGG
TTCTTAAAGCTATTTCTGATGTTCGTTCCAATGTCAAGTTCGATTTCGAAAATCATTTAATTGGTGGTGC
TGCTATCGATGCTACAGGTGTTCCACTTCCAGATGAGGCGCTGGAAGCCTCCAAGAAGGCTGATGCCGTT
TTGTTAGGTGCTGTGGGTGGTCCTAAATGGGGTACCGGTAGTGTTAGACCTGAACAAGGTTTACTAAAAA
TCCGTAAAGAACTTCAATTGTACGCCAACTTAAGACCATGTAACTTTGCATCCGACTCTCTTTTAGACTT
ATCTCCAATCAAGCCACAATTTGCTAAAGGTACTGACTTCGTTGTTGTCAGAGAATTAGTGGGAGGTATT
TACTTTGGTAAGAGAAAGGAAGACGATGGTGATGGTGTCGCTTGGGATAGTGAACAATACACCGTTCCAG
AAGTGCAAAGAATCACAAGAATGGCCGCTTTCATGGCCCTACAACATGAGCCACCATTGCCTATTTGGTC
CTTGGATAAAGCTAATGTTTTGGCCTCTTCAAGATTATGGAGAAAAACTGTGGAGGAAACCATCAAGAAC
GAATTCCCTACATTGAAGGTTCAACATCAATTGATTGATTCTGCCGCCATGATCCTAGTTAAGAACCCAA
CCCACCTAAATGGTATTATAATCACCAGCAACATGTTTGGTGATATCATCTCCGATGAAGCCTCCGTTAT
CCCAGGTTCCTTGGGTTTGTTGCCATCTGCGTCCTTGGCCTCTTTGCCAGACAAGAACACCGCATTTGGT
TTGTACGAACCATGCCACGGTTCTGCTCCAGATTTGCCAAAGAATAAGGTCAACCCTATCGCCACTATCT
TGTCTGCTGCAATGATGTTGAAATTGTCATTGAACTTGCCTGAAGAAGGTAAGGCCATTGAAGATGCAGT
TAAAAAGGTTTTGGATGCAGGTATCAGAACTGGTGATTTAGGTGGTTCCAACAGTACCACCGAAGTCGGT
GATGCTGTCGCCGAAGAAGTTAAGAAAATCCTTGCTTAAAAAGATTCTCTTTTTTTATGATATTTGTACA
TAAACTTTATAAATGAAATTCATAATAGAAACGACACGAAATTACAAAATGGAATATGTTCATAGGGTAG
ACGAAACTATATACGCAATCTACATACATTTATCAAGAAGGAGAAAAAGGAGGATGTAAAGGAATACAGG
TAAGCAAATTGATACTAATGGCTCAACGTGATAAGGAAAAAGAATTGCACTTTAACATTAATATTGACAA
GGAGGAGGGCACCACACAAAAAGTTAGGTGTAACAGAAAATCATGAAACTATGATTCCTAATT
